Addgene plasmid #24941: Rheb WT
Depositing lab: Kunliang Guan. Depositing organization: University of California, San Diego (UCSD).
Backbone
  Vector backbone: pRK5-MYC
  Vector type: N/A
Growth in bacteria
  Bacterial resistance: Ampicillin, 100 μg/mL
  Growth temperature: 37°C
  Growth strain: DH5alpha
  Copy number: High Copy
Gene/Insert
  Gene/Insert name: Rheb
  Species: N/A
  Tag / fusion protein: Myc (N terminal on insert)
  Cloning method: Restriction Enzyme
  Sequencing primers: 5′ N/A
Terms and licenses: Academic/Nonprofit Terms; Industry Terms: Not Available to Industry
How to cite: Rheb WT was a gift from Kunliang Guan (Addgene plasmid # 24941 ; http://n2t.net/addgene:24941 ; RRID:Addgene_24941)
