[The description below was written by a language model from this plasmid's Addgene catalogue record.]
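Description:
Rheb WT is a plasmid built on the pRK5-MYC backbone that carries the wild-type coding sequence of Rheb, fused at its N terminus to a Myc epitope tag. The catalogue entry leaves the vector type unspecified, but pRK5-family vectors are generally known as mammalian expression plasmids that drive inserts from a CMV promoter for transient transfection; the record itself does not list the promoter, polyadenylation signal or any other regulatory element, and no feature table is available to confirm them. In bacteria the plasmid is maintained at high copy number and selected with ampicillin. The insert was introduced by restriction enzyme cloning, and neither the sites used nor the species of origin of the Rheb sequence is stated.

Rheb (Ras homolog enriched in brain) is a small GTPase best known as a direct upstream activator of mTORC1 and as the target of the GTPase-activating activity of the TSC1/TSC2 complex. The N-terminal Myc tag allows the expressed protein to be detected or immunoprecipitated with anti-Myc antibodies and distinguished from endogenous Rheb. The record does not state an intended application, but a tagged wild-type construct of this kind would typically be used for overexpression studies of mTOR signalling, and the "WT" designation suggests it serves as the reference for comparison with mutant Rheb versions. No mammalian selection marker is recorded.
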