>Addgene plasmid #24941 | Rheb WT | addgene partial sequence | sequence record 30864 | 24941 with CMV-F
TAGCAGAGCTCGTTTAGTGAACCGTCAGATCGCCTGGAGACGCCATCCACGCTGTTTTGACCTCCATAGA
AGACACCGGGACCGATCCAGCCTCCGCGGCCGGGAACGGTGCATTGGAACGCGGATTCCCCGTGCCAAGA
GTGACGTAAGTACCGCCTATAGAGTCTATAGGCCCACCCCCTTGGCTTCGTTAGAACGCGGCTACAATTA
ATACATAACCTTATGTATCATACACATACGATTTAGGTGACACTATAGAATAACATCCACTTTGCCTTTC
TCTCCACAGGTGTCCACTCCCAGGTCCAACTGCACCTCGGTTCTATCGATCCCACCATGGAGCAGAAGCT
GATCAGCGAGGAGGACCTGCTCGAGGGATCCATGCCGCAGTCCAAGTCCCGGAAGATCGCGATCCTGGGC
TACCGGTCTGTGGGGAAATCCTCATTGACGATTCAATTTGTTGAAGGCCAATTTGTGGACTCCTACGATC
CAACCATAGAAAACACTTTTACAAAGTTGATCACAGTAAATGGACAAGAATATCATCTTCAACTTGTAGA
CACAGCCGGGCAAGATGAATATTCTATCTTTCCTCAGACATACTCCATAGATATTAATGGCTATATTCTT
GTGTATTCTGTTACATCAATCAAAAGTTTTGAAGTGATTAAAGTTATCCATGGCAAATTGTTGGATATGG
TGGGGAAAGTACAAATACCTATTATGTTGGTTGGGAATAAGAAAGACCTGCATATGGAAAGGGTGATCAG
TTATGAAGAAGGGAAAGCTTTGGCAGANCTTGGAATGCAGCCTTTTTGGAATCTTCTGCTAAAGAAAATC
